>Addgene plasmid #123306 | pLKO.1 Blast NT shRNA | addgene full sequence | sequence record 239364 | Addgene NGS Result
TGAGCGAGGAAGCGGAAGAGCGCCCAATACGCAAACCGCCTCTCCCCGCGCGTTGGCCGATTCATTAATG
CAGCTGGCACGACAGGTTTCCCGACTGGAAAGCGGGCAGTGAGCGCAACGCAATTAATGTGAGTTAGCTC
ACTCATTAGGCACCCCAGGCTTTACACTTTATGCTTCCGGCTCGTATGTTGTGTGGAATTGTGAGCGGAT
AACAATTTCACACAGGAAACAGCTATGACCATGATTACGCCAAGCGCGCAATTAACCCTCACTAAAGGGA
ACAAAAGCTGGAGCTGCAAGCTTAATGTAGTCTTATGCAATACTCTTGTAGTCTTGCAACATGGTAACGA
TGAGTTAGCAACATGCCTTACAAGGAGAGAAAAAGCACCGTGCATGCCGATTGGTGGAAGTAAGGTGGTA
CGATCGTGCCTTATTAGGAAGGCAACAGACGGGTCTGACATGGATTGGACGAACCACTGAATTGCCGCAT
TGCAGAGATATTGTATTTAAGTGCCTAGCTCGATACATAAACGGGTCTCTCTGGTTAGACCAGATCTGAG
CCTGGGAGCTCTCTGGCTAACTAGGGAACCCACTGCTTAAGCCTCAATAAAGCTTGCCTTGAGTGCTTCA
AGTAGTGTGTGCCCGTCTGTTGTGTGACTCTGGTAACTAGAGATCCCTCAGACCCTTTTAGTCAGTGTGG
AAAATCTCTAGCAGTGGCGCCCGAACAGGGACTTGAAAGCGAAAGGGAAACCAGAGGAGCTCTCTCGACG
CAGGACTCGGCTTGCTGAAGCGCGCACGGCAAGAGGCGAGGGGCGGCGACTGGTGAGTACGCCAAAAATT
TTGACTAGCGGAGGCTAGAAGGAGAGAGATGGGTGCGAGAGCGTCAGTATTAAGCGGGGGAGAATTAGAT
CGCGATGGGAAAAAATTCGGTTAAGGCCAGGGGGAAAGAAAAAATATAAATTAAAACATATAGTATGGGC
AAGCAGGGAGCTAGAACGATTCGCAGTTAATCCTGGCCTGTTAGAAACATCAGAAGGCTGTAGACAAATA
CTGGGACAGCTACAACCATCCCTTCAGACAGGATCAGAAGAACTTAGATCATTATATAATACAGTAGCAA
CCCTCTATTGTGTGCATCAAAGGATAGAGATAAAAGACACCAAGGAAGCTTTAGACAAGATAGAGGAAGA
GCAAAACAAAAGTAAGACCACCGCACAGCAAGCGGCCGCTGATCTTCAGACCTGGAGGAGGAGATATGAG
GGACAATTGGAGAAGTGAATTATATAAATATAAAGTAGTAAAAATTGAACCATTAGGAGTAGCACCCACC
AAGGCAAAGAGAAGAGTGGTGCAGAGAGAAAAAAGAGCAGTGGGAATAGGAGCTTTGTTCCTTGGGTTCT
TGGGAGCAGCAGGAAGCACTATGGGCGCAGCGTCAATGACGCTGACGGTACAGGCCAGACAATTATTGTC
TGGTATAGTGCAGCAGCAGAACAATTTGCTGAGGGCTATTGAGGCGCAACAGCATCTGTTGCAACTCACA
GTCTGGGGCATCAAGCAGCTCCAGGCAAGAATCCTGGCTGTGGAAAGATACCTAAAGGATCAACAGCTCC
TGGGGATTTGGGGTTGCTCTGGAAAACTCATTTGCACCACTGCTGTGCCTTGGAATGCTAGTTGGAGTAA
TAAATCTCTGGAACAGATTTGGAATCACACGACCTGGATGGAGTGGGACAGAGAAATTAACAATTACACA
AGCTTAATACACTCCTTAATTGAAGAATCGCAAAACCAGCAAGAAAAGAATGAACAAGAATTATTGGAAT
TAGATAAATGGGCAAGTTTGTGGAATTGGTTTAACATAACAAATTGGCTGTGGTATATAAAATTATTCAT
AATGATAGTAGGAGGCTTGGTAGGTTTAAGAATAGTTTTTGCTGTACTTTCTATAGTGAATAGAGTTAGG
CAGGGATATTCACCATTATCGTTTCAGACCCACCTCCCAACCCCGAGGGGACCCGACAGGCCCGAAGGAA
TAGAAGAAGAAGGTGGAGAGAGAGACAGAGACAGATCCATTCGATTAGTGAACGGATCTCGACGGTATCG
ATCACGAGACTAGCCTCGAGCGGCCGCCCCCTTCACCGAGGGCCTATTTCCCATGATTCCTTCATATTTG
CATATACGATACAAGGCTGTTAGAGAGATAATTGGAATTAATTTGACTGTAAACACAAAGATATTAGTAC
AAAATACGTGACGTAGAAAGTAATAATTTCTTGGGTAGTTTGCAGTTTTAAAATTATGTTTTAAAATGGA
CTATCATATGCTTACCGTAACTTGAAAGTATTTCGATTTCTTGGCTTTATATATCTTGTGGAAAGGACGA
AACACCGGCAACAAGATGAAGAGCACCAACTCGAGTTGGTGCTCTTCATCTTGTTGTTTTTGAATTCTCG
ACCTCGAGACAAATGGCAGTATTCATCCACAATTTTAAAAGAAAAGGGGGGATTGGGGGGTACAGTGCAG
GGGAAAGAATAGTAGACATAATAGCAACAGACATACAAACTAAAGAATTACAAAAACAAATTACAAAAAT
TCAAAATTTTCGGGTTTATTACAGGGACAGCAGAGATCCACTTTGGCCGCGGCTCGAGGGGGTTGGGGTT
GCGCCTTTTCCAAGGCAGCCCTGGGTTTGCGCAGGGACGCGGCTGCTCTGGGCGTGGTTCCGGGAAACGC
AGCGGCGCCGACCCTGGGTCTCGCACATTCTTCACGTCCGTTCGCAGCGTCACCCGGATCTTCGCCGCTA
CCCTTGTGGGCCCCCCGGCGACGCTTCCTGCTCCGCCCCTAAGTCGGGAAGGTTCCTTGCGGTTCGCGGC
GTGCCGGACGTGACAAACGGAAGCCGCACGTCTCACTAGTACCCTCGCAGACGGACAGCGCCAGGGAGCA
ATGGCAGCGCGCCGACCGCGATGGGCTGTGGCCAATAGCGGCTGCTCAGCAGGGCGCGCCGAGAGCAGCG
GCCGGGAAGGGGCGGTGCGGGAGGCGGGGTGTGGGGCGGTAGTGTGGGCCCTGTTCCTGCCCGCGCGGTG
TTCCGCATTCTGCAAGCCTCCGGAGCGCACGTCGGCAGTCGGCTCCCTCGTTGACCGAATCACCGACCTC
TCTCCCCAGGGGGATCCACCATGGCCAAGCCTTTGTCTCAAGAAGAATCCACCCTCATTGAAAGAGCAAC
GGCTACAATCAACAGCATCCCCATCTCTGAAGACTACAGCGTCGCCAGCGCAGCTCTCTCTAGCGACGGC
CGCATCTTCACTGGTGTCAATGTATATCATTTTACTGGGGGACCTTGTGCAGAACTCGTGGTGCTGGGCA
CTGCTGCTGCTGCGGCAGCTGGCAACCTGACTTGTATCGTCGCGATCGGAAATGAGAACAGGGGCATCTT
GAGCCCCTGCGGACGGTGCCGACAGGTGCTTCTCGATCTGCATCCTGGGATCAAAGCCATAGTGAAGGAC
AGTGATGGACAGCCGACGGCAGTTGGGATTCGTGAATTGCTGCCCTCTGGTTATGTGTGGGAGGGCTAAG
GTACCTTTAAGACCAATGACTTACAAGGCAGCTGTAGATCTTAGCCACTTTTTAAAAGAAAAGGGGGGAC
TGGAAGGGCTAATTCACTCCCAACGAAGACAAGATCTGCTTTTTGCTTGTACTGGGTCTCTCTGGTTAGA
CCAGATCTGAGCCTGGGAGCTCTCTGGCTAACTAGGGAACCCACTGCTTAAGCCTCAATAAAGCTTGCCT
TGAGTGCTTCAAGTAGTGTGTGCCCGTCTGTTGTGTGACTCTGGTAACTAGAGATCCCTCAGACCCTTTT
AGTCAGTGTGGAAAATCTCTAGCAGTAGTAGTTCATGTCATCTTATTATTCAGTATTTATAACTTGCAAA
GAAATGAATATCAGAGAGTGAGAGGAACTTGTTTATTGCAGCTTATAATGGTTACAAATAAAGCAATAGC
ATCACAAATTTCACAAATAAAGCATTTTTTTCACTGCATTCTAGTTGTGGTTTGTCCAAACTCATCAATG
TATCTTATCATGTCTGGCTCTAGCTATCCCGCCCCTAACTCCGCCCATCCCGCCCCTAACTCCGCCCAGT
TCCGCCCATTCTCCGCCCCATGGCTGACTAATTTTTTTTATTTATGCAGAGGCCGAGGCCGCCTCGGCCT
CTGAGCTATTCCAGAAGTAGTGAGGAGGCTTTTTTGGAGGCCTAGGGACGTACCCAATTCGCCCTATAGT
GAGTCGTATTACGCGCGCTCACTGGCCGTCGTTTTACAACGTCGTGACTGGGAAAACCCTGGCGTTACCC
AACTTAATCGCCTTGCAGCACATCCCCCTTTCGCCAGCTGGCGTAATAGCGAAGAGGCCCGCACCGATCG
CCCTTCCCAACAGTTGCGCAGCCTGAATGGCGAATGGG
[124 nt withheld, positions 4449-4572]
C
[91 nt withheld, positions 4574-4664]
A
[49 nt withheld, positions 4666-4714]
CCTTTGACGTTGGAGTCCACGTTCTTT
[37 nt withheld, positions 4742-4778]
ACCCTATCTCGGTCTATTCTTTTGATTTATAAGGGATTTTGCCGATTTCGGCCTATTGGTTAAAAAATGA
GCTGATTTAACAAAAATTTAACGCGAATTTTAACAAAATATTAACGCTTACAATTTAGGTGGCACTTTTC
GGGGAAATGTGCGCGGAACCCCTATTTGTTTATTTTTCTAAATACATTCAAATATGTATCCGCTCATGAG
ACAATAACCCTGATAAATGCTTCAATAATATTGAAAAAGGAAGAGTATGAGTATTCAACATTTCCGTGTC
GCCCTTATTCCCTTTTTTGCGGCATTTTGCCTTCCTGTTTTTGCTCACCCAGAAACGCTGGTGAAAGTAA
AAGATGCTGAAGATCAGTTGGGTGCACGAGTGGGTTACATCGAACTGGATCTCAACAGCGGTAAGATCCT
TGAGAGTTTTCGCCCCGAAGAACGTTTTCCAATGATGAGCACTTTTAAAGTTCTGCTATGTGGCGCGGTA
TTATCCCGTATTGACGCCGGGCAAGAGCAACTCGGTCGCCGCATACACTATTCTCAGAATGACTTGGTTG
AGTACTCACCAGTCACAGAAAAGCATCTTACGGATGGCATGACAGTAAGAGAATTATGCAGTGCTGCCAT
AACCATGAGTGATAACACTGCGGCCAACTTACTTCTGACAACGATCGGAGGACCGAAGGAGCTAACCGCT
TTTTTGCACAACATGGGGGATCATGTAACTCGCCTTGATCGTTGGGAACCGGAGCTGAATGAAGCCATAC
CAAACGACGAGCGTGACACCACGATGCCTGTAGCAATGGCAACAACGTTGCGCAAACTATTAACTGGCGA
ACTACTTACTCTAGCTTCCCGGCAACAATTAATAGACTGGATGGAGGCGGATAAAGTTGCAGGACCACTT
CTGCGCTCGGCCCTTCCGGCTGGCTGGTTTATTGCTGATAAATCTGGAGCCGGTGAGCGTGGGTCTCGCG
GTATCATTGCAGCACTGGGGCCAGATGGTAAGCCCTCCCGTATCGTAGTTATCTACACGACGGGGAGTCA
GGCAACTATGGATGAACGAAATAGACAGATCGCTGAGATAGGTGCCTCACTGATTAAGCATTGGTAACTG
TCAGACCAAGTTTACTCATATATACTTTAGATTGATTTAAAACTTCATTTTTAATTTAAAAGGATCTAGG
TGAAGATCCTTTTTGATAATCTCATGACCAAAATCCCTTAACGTGAGTTTTCGTTCCACTGAGCGTCAGA
CCCCGTAGAAAAGATCAAAGGATCTTCTTGAGATCCTTTTTTTCTGCGCGTAATCTGCTGCTTGCAAACA
AAAAAACCACCGCTACCAGCGGTGGTTTGTTTGCCGGATCAAGAGCTACCAACTCTTTTTCCGAAGGTAA
CTGGCTTCAGCAGAGCGCAGATACCAAATACTGTTCTTCTAGTGTAGCCGTAGTTAGGCCACCACTTCAA
GAACTCTGTAGCACCGCCTACATACCTCGCTCTGCTAATCCTGTTACCAGTGGCTGCTGCCAGTGGCGAT
AAGTCGTGTCTTACCGGGTTGGACTCAAGACGATAGTTACCGGATAAGGCGCAGCGGTCGGGCTGAACGG
GGGGTTCGTGCACACAGCCCAGCTTGGAGCGAACGACCTACACCGAACTGAGATACCTACAGCGTGAGCT
ATGAGAAAGCGCCACGCTTCCCGAAGGGAGAAAGGCGGACAGGTATCCGGTAAGCGGCAGGGTCGGAACA
GGAGAGCGCACGAGGGAGCTTCCAGGGGGAAACGCCTGGTATCTTTATAGTCCTGTCGGGTTTCGCCACC
TCTGACTTGAGCGTCGATTTTTGTGATGCTCGTCAGGGGGGCGGAGCCTATGGAAAAACGCCAGCAACGC
GGCCTTTTTACGGTTCCTGGCCTTTTGCTGGCCTTTTGCTCACATGTTCTTTCCTGCGTTATCCCCTGAT
TCTGTGGATAACCGTATTACCGCCTTTGAGTGAGCTGATACCGCTCGCCGCAGCCGAACGACCGAGCGCA
GCGAGTCAG
Features (pLannotate 1.2.2; 27 found; start..end, strand, type, name):
     20..112     +  CDS            lacI (fragment): lac repressor; lacI; The lac repressor binds to the lac operator to inhibit transcription in E. coli. This inhibition can be relieved by adding lactose or isopropyl-β-D-thiogalactopyranoside (IPTG).
    125..146     +  protein_bind   CAP binding site: CAP binding activates transcription in the presence of cAMP. E. coli catabolite activator protein
    161..191     +  promoter       lac promoter: promoter for the E. coli lac operon
    199..215     +  protein_bind   lac operator: The lac repressor binds to the lac operator to inhibit transcription in E. coli. This inhibition can be relieved by adding lactose or isopropyl-β-D-thiogalactopyranoside (IPTG). lac repressor encoded by lacI
    260..278     +  promoter       T3 promoter: promoter for bacteriophage T3 RNA polymerase
    306..532     +  promoter       RSV promoter: Rous sarcoma virus enhancer/promoter
    533..713     +  LTR            5' LTR (truncated): truncated 5' long terminal repeat (LTR) from HIV-1
    760..885     +  misc_feature   HIV-1 Ψ: packaging signal of human immunodeficiency virus type 1
    869..1232    +  CDS            HIV-1 gag (fragment): gag protein from human immunodeficiency virus 1; gag
   1378..1611    +  misc_feature   RRE: The Rev response element (RRE) of HIV-1 allows for Rev-dependent mRNA export from the nucleus to the cytoplasm.
   1988..2088    +  CDS            Rev (fragment): human immunodeficiency virus 1 (HIV-1) Rev protein; rev; enhances nuclear export of unspliced and incompletely spliced viral mRNAs
   2138..2378    +  promoter       U6 promoter: RNA polymerase III promoter for human U6 snRNA
   2389..2409    +  CDS            CopGFP (fragment): green fluorescent protein 2 from Pontellina plumata, also known as ppluGFP2 (Shagin et al., 2004)
   2416..2436    -  CDS            CopGFP (fragment): green fluorescent protein 2 from Pontellina plumata, also known as ppluGFP2 (Shagin et al., 2004)
   2483..2600    +  misc_feature   cPPT/CTS: central polypurine tract and central termination sequence of HIV-1
   2649..3159    +  promoter       hPGK promoter: human phosphoglycerate kinase 1 promoter
   3171..3569    +  CDS            BSD: blasticidin S deaminase; Aspergillus terreus BSD; confers resistance to blasticidin
   3562..3639    +  CDS            nef (fragment): NEF_HV1Z2 - Experimental evidence at protein level: Swiss-Prot protein existence level 1. Extracellular Nef protein targets CD4(+) T-lymphocytes for apoptosis by interacting with CXCR4 surface receptors. From Human immunodeficiency virus type 1 group M subtype D (isolate Z2/CDC-Z34) (HIV-1).
   3641..3874    +  LTR            3' LTR (ΔU3): self-inactivating 3' long terminal repeat (LTR) from HIV-1
   3946..4067    +  polyA_signal   SV40 poly(A) signal: SV40 polyadenylation signal
   4107..4242    +  rep_origin     SV40 ori: SV40 origin of replication
   4263..4281    -  promoter       T7 promoter: promoter for bacteriophage T7 RNA polymerase
   4289..4444    +  CDS            lacZα (fragment): LacZα fragment of β-galactosidase; lacZ fragment
   4449..4877    +  rep_origin     f1 ori (sequence partly withheld): f1 bacteriophage origin of replication; arrow indicates direction of (+) strand synthesis
   4930..5034    +  promoter       AmpR promoter: bla
   5035..5895    +  CDS            AmpR: β-lactamase; bla; confers resistance to ampicillin, carbenicillin, and related antibiotics
   6066..6654    +  rep_origin     ori: high-copy-number ColE1/pMB1/pBR322/pUC origin of replication
