[The description below was written by a language model from this plasmid's Addgene catalogue record and pLannotate feature annotations shown in this document.]
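Description:
pLKO.1 Blast NT shRNA is a lentiviral RNAi vector built on the pLKO.1 Puro backbone, in which the puromycin resistance gene has been replaced with a blasticidin resistance gene. It is maintained in E. coli as a high-copy plasmid through a ColE1/pUC-type origin with ampicillin selection (AmpR under its own bla promoter). An f1 origin, an SV40 origin and remnants of lac and lacZα cloning-vector sequences are also present in the bacterial backbone.

The transfer cassette has a third-generation, self-inactivating layout. An RSV promoter is fused to a truncated HIV-1 5' LTR and drives production of the genomic RNA in packaging cells. It is followed by the Ψ packaging signal with a partial gag sequence, the Rev response element for Rev-dependent nuclear export, and a cPPT/CTS element, which in lentiviral vectors generally improves transduction. The cassette ends in a ΔU3 3' LTR, which inactivates the viral promoter after integration, with an SV40 polyadenylation signal downstream.

Within this frame, the human U6 RNA polymerase III promoter drives the short hairpin. The annotation software marks two 21-nt matches to CopGFP in opposite orientations immediately after U6. This pattern fits the sense and antisense arms of the hairpin and suggests the control sequence was derived from that non-mammalian reporter, although the catalogue entry describes it only as non-targeting. A separate human PGK promoter expresses blasticidin S deaminase (BSD), so transduced mammalian cells can be selected with blasticidin.

The construct serves as a negative control alongside gene-specific shRNAs in the same blasticidin-selectable backbone for stable knockdown experiments.
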