Addgene plasmid #123306: pLKO.1 Blast NT shRNA
Purpose: Expression of a non-targeting shRNA
Depositing lab: Giovanni Tonon. Depositing organization: Ospedale San Raffaele. Publication: Tumor suppressor PNRC1 blocks rRNA maturation by recruiting the decapping complex to the nucleolus. Gaviraghi M, Vivori C, Pareja Sanchez Y, Invernizzi F, Cattaneo A, Santoliquido BM, Frenquelli M, Segalla S, Bachi A, Doglioni C, Pelechano V, Cittaro D, Tonon G. EMBO J. 2018 Dec 3;37(23). pii: embj.201899179. doi: 10.15252/embj.201899179. Epub 2018 Oct 29. PubMed 30373810.
Backbone
  Vector backbone: pLKO.1 Puro
  Modifications to backbone: Puro resistance replaced with Blasticidin resistance
  Vector type: Lentiviral, RNAi
  Selectable markers: Blasticidin
Growth in bacteria
  Bacterial resistance: Ampicillin, 100 μg/mL
  Growth temperature: 37°C
  Growth strain: NEB Stable
  Copy number: High Copy
Gene/Insert
  Gene/Insert name: Non-targeting shRNA
Terms and licenses: Academic/Nonprofit Terms; Industry Terms: Not Available to Industry
How to cite: pLKO.1 Blast NT shRNA was a gift from Giovanni Tonon (Addgene plasmid # 123306 ; http://n2t.net/addgene:123306 ; RRID:Addgene_123306)
