>Addgene plasmid #123306 | pLKO.1 Blast NT shRNA | depositor partial sequence | sequence record 235279 | pLKO.1 Blast NT shRNA sequence 21 bps
CAACAAGATGAAGAGCACCAA
